>Addgene plasmid #125097 | pKD275 | addgene full sequence | sequence record 245239 | Addgene NGS Result
TGGTGAAAGTTGGAACCTCTTACGGGCCGGCCAACGTCTCATTTTCGCCAGATATCGACGTCTAAGAAAC
CATTATTATCATGACATTAACCTATAAAAATAGGCGTATCACGAGGCCCTTTCGTCTTCACCTCGAGTCC
CTATCAGTGATAGAGATTGACATCCCTATCAGTGATAGAGATACTGAGCACATCAGCAGGACGCACTGAC
CAGAAAAAAATAAACCCGCCCATCGATCGATAGATATGAAACTGCTACTCGTTGAAGATAACCCCATGCT
TGTCTCCGAATTGGAGAAGCAACTCAAACAGGCTGGCTATGTTACTGATATTACAGACAAAGCGCTTGAA
GCCGATTACCTAGTAAAAGAAACCCAATACGACTGTGTGATTTTAGATATTGGGCTTCCCGACGGTAATG
GATTGGAATTACTCGAAGGCTGGCGAAATCAAGGGATTAGCACCCCAGTGATCATGCTAACCGCTCGCAG
CCAATGGCATGAAAAGGTCGAAGGCTTTAATGCTGGCGCCGATGATTATTTAGGTAAACCCTTCCACGCG
CAGGAATTGCTAGCGCGAATTCAGGCACTTATTCATCGTGCCCATGGCCGTTTAAATAATCCCAACAAGC
AAGTGGAGCTTGGCGGGCTGACGATTTATCCTGATCAGAATGAGGCCGAATGGAACAGCGTCCGGATTTT
GTTTTCCCAAAAAGAATTCCAGCTTCTCTCGATTTTTGTGAGGGAGCATAAAAAAATTGTCTCTCGTGAT
GAACTATTGGAGGCGTTATGGGATGACGTTGATTTTGTCGATGACAATACGTTAACGGTCAATGTCAATC
GGCTGCGGAGAAAACTGGAGAATGCAGGACTGACAGATTGCATTTCCACAATCAGAGGACAAGGTTATCA
ATTTCAAGTCAATCGGAAGGATGAAGCGGAATGTTAATAATAATCTAGACCAGGCATCAAATAAAACGAA
AGGCTCAGTCGAAAGACTGGGCCTTTCGTTTTATCTGTTGTTTGTCGGTGAACGCTCTCTACTAGAGTCA
CACTGGCTCACCTTCGGGTGGGCCTTTCTGCGTTTATAGTAAATCACTGCATAATTCGTGTCGCTCAAGG
CGCACTCCCGTTCTGGATAATGTTTTTTGCGCCGACATCATAACGGTTCTGGCAAATATTCTGAAATGAG
CTGGTTAGCTAGTCACACCCTCGTGAATGTGACAGCATTGTAAGATTGGGGAGCGGAATTGCAAGAAAGT
TCGATGGGAGGATGCTGACTTCCTTTTTATAATAAAGAAAAAGGAGGAGCAGAACAAAGAGGAGAAATAC
TAGATGCGTAAAGGCGAAGAGCTGTTCACTGGTGTCGTCCCTATTCTGGTGGAACTGGATGGTGATGTCA
ACGGTCATAAGTTTTCCGTGCGTGGCGAGGGTGAAGGTGACGCAACTAATGGTAAACTGACGCTGAAGTT
CATCTGTACTACTGGTAAACTGCCGGTACCTTGGCCGACTCTGGTAACGACGCTGACTTATGGTGTTCAG
TGCTTTGCTCGTTATCCGGACCATATGAAGCAGCATGACTTCTTCAAGTCCGCCATGCCGGAAGGCTATG
TGCAGGAACGCACGATTTCCTTTAAGGATGACGGCACGTACAAAACGCGTGCGGAAGTGAAATTTGAAGG
CGATACCCTGGTAAACCGCATTGAGCTGAAAGGCATTGACTTTAAAGAAGACGGCAATATCCTGGGCCAT
AAGCTGGAATACAATTTTAACAGCCACAATGTTTACATCACCGCCGATAAACAAAAAAATGGCATTAAAG
CGAATTTTAAAATTCGCCACAACGTGGAGGATGGCAGCGTGCAGCTGGCTGATCACTACCAGCAAAACAC
TCCAATCGGTGATGGTCCTGTTCTGCTGCCAGACAATCACTATCTGAGCACGCAAAGCGTTCTGTCTAAA
GATCCGAACGAGAAACGCGATCATATGGTTCTGCTGGAGTTCGTAACCGCAGCGGGCATCACGCATGGTA
TGGATGAACTGTACAAATGATGATAATAATCTAGACCAGGCATCAAATAAAACGAAAGGCTCAGTCGAAA
GACTGGGCCTTTCGTTTTATCTGTTGTTTGTCGGTGAACGCTCTCTACTAGAGTCACACTGGCTCACCTT
CGGGTGGGCCTTTCTGCGTTTATAGGTACCCGTGGATCCTCTAGAGTCGACCTGCAGGCATGCAAGCTTT
TTACGGCTAGCTCAGTCCTAGGTATAGTGCTAGCCCAGCCAGAGAAACACTCTTTAACAGGGGGTAGTAT
GATGTCTCGTTTAGATAAAAGTAAAGTGATTAACAGCGCATTAGAGCTGCTTAATGAGGTCGGAATCGAA
GGTTTAACAACCCGTAAACTCGCCCAGAAGCTAGGTGTAGAGCAGCCTACATTGTATTGGCATGTAAAAA
ATAAGCGGGCTTTGCTCGACGCCTTAGCCATTGAGATGTTAGATAGGCACCATACTCACTTTTGCCCTTT
AGAAGGGGAAAGCTGGCAAGATTTTTTACGTAATAACGCTAAAAGTTTTAGATGTGCTTTACTAAGTCAT
CGCGATGGAGCAAAAGTACATTTAGGTACACGGCCTACAGAAAAACAGTATGAAACTCTCGAAAATCAAT
TAGCCTTTTTATGCCAACAAGGTTTTTCACTAGAGAATGCATTATATGCACTCAGCGCAGTGGGGCATTT
TACTTTAGGTTGCGTATTGGAAGATCAAGAGCATCAAGTCGCTAAAGAAGAAAGGGAAACACCTACTACT
GATAGTATGCCGCCATTATTACGACAAGCTATCGAATTATTTGATCACCAAGGTGCAGAGCCAGCCTTCT
TATTCGGCCTTGAATTGATCATATGCGGATTAGAAAAACAACTTAAATGTGAAAGTGGGTCTTAAGGCAT
CAAATAAAACGAAAGGCTCAGTCGAAAGACTGGGCCTTTCGTTTTATCTGTTGTTTGTCGGTGAACGCTC
TCCTGAGTAGGACAAATCCGCCGCCCTAGACCTAGGGCGTTCGGCTGCGGCGAGCGGTATCAGCTCACTC
AAAGGCGGTAATACGGTTATCCACAGAATCAGGGGATAACGCATGCAAGAACATGTGAGCAAAAGGCCAG
CAAAAGGCCAGGAACCGTAAAAAGGCCGCGTTGCTGGCGTTTTTCCATAGGCTCCGCCCCCCTGACGAGC
ATCACAAAAATCGACGCTCAAGTCAGAGGTGGCGAAACCCGACAGGACTATAAAGATACCAGGCGTTTCC
CCCTGGAAGCTCCCTCGTGCGCTCTCCTGTTCCGACCCTGCCGCTTACCGGATACCTGTCCGCCTTTCTC
CCTTCGGGAAGCGTGGCGCTTTCTCATAGCTCACGCTGTAGGTATCTCAGTTCGGTGTAGGTCGTTCGCT
CCAAGCTGGGCTGTGTGCACGAACCCCCCGTTCAGCCCGACCGCTGCGCCTTATCCGGTAACTATCGTCT
TGAGTCCAACCCGGTAAGACACGACTTATCGCCACTGGCAGCAGCCACTGGTAACAGGATTAGCAGAGCG
AGGTATGTAGGCGGTGCTACAGAGTTCTTGAAGTGGTGGCCTAACTACGGCTACACTAGAAGGACAGTAT
TTGGTATCTGCGCTCTGCTGAAGCCAGTTACCTTCGGAAAAAGAGTTGGTAGCTCTTGATCCGGCAAACA
AACCACCGCTGGTAGCGGTGGTTTTTTTGTTTGCAAGCAGCAGATTACGCGCAGAAAAAAAGGATCTCAA
GAAGATCCTTTGATCTTTTCTACGGGGTCTGACGCTCAGTGGAACGAAAACTCACGTTAAGGGATTTTGG
TCATGACTAGTGCTTGGATTCTCACCAATAAAAAACGCCCGGCGGCAACCGAGCGTTCTGAACAAATCCA
GATGGAGTTCTGAGGTCATTACTGGATCTATCAACAGGAGTCCAAGCGAGCTCGATATCAAATTACGCCC
CGCCCTGCCACTCATCGCAGTACTGTTGTAATTCATTAAGCATTCTGCCGACATGGAAGCCATCACAAAC
GGCATGATGAACCTGAATCGCCAGCGGCATCAGCACCTTGTCGCCTTGCGTATAATATTTGCCCATGGTG
AAAACGGGGGCGAAGAAGTTGTCCATATTGGCCACGTTTAAATCAAAACTGGTGAAACTCACCCAGGGAT
TGGCTGAGACGAAAAACATATTCTCAATAAACCCTTTAGGGAAATAGGCCAGGTTTTCACCATAACACGC
CACATCTTGCGAATATATGTGTAGAAACTGCCGGAAATCGTCGTGGTATTCACTCCAGAGCGATGAAAAC
GTTTCAGTTTGCTCATGGAAAACGGTGTAACAAGGGTGAACACTATCCCATATCACCAGCTCACCGTCTT
TCATTGCCATACGAAATTCCGGATGAGCATTCATCAGGCGGGCAAGAATGTGAATAAAGGCCGGATAAAA
CTTGTGCTTATTTTTCTTTACGGTCTTTAAAAAGGCCGTAATATCCAGCTGAACGGTCTGGTTATAGGTA
CATTGAGCAACTGACTGAAATGCCTCAAAATGTTCTTTACGATGCCATTGGGATATATCAACGGTGGTAT
ATCCAGTGATTTTTTTCTCCATTTTAGCTTCCTTAGCTCCTGAAAATCTCGATAACTCAAAAAATACGAC
CGGTAGTGATCTTATTTCATTA
Features (pLannotate 1.2.2; 15 found; start..end, strand, type, name):
    138..211     +  promoter       PLtetO-1 promoter: modified phage lambda PL promoter with tet operator sites (Lutz and Bujard, 1997)
    249..944     +  CDS            yvcP: YVCP_BACSU - Protein inferred from homology: Swiss-Prot protein existence level 3. Member of the two-component regulatory system YvcQ/YvcP. From Bacillus subtilis (strain 168).
    968..1039    +  terminator     rrnB T1 terminator: transcription terminator T1 from the E. coli rrnB gene
   1055..1082    +  terminator     T7Te terminator: phage T7 early transcription terminator
   1334..2047    +  CDS            superfolder GFP: GFP variant that folds robustly even when fused to poorly folded proteins (Pédelacq et al., 2006)
   2074..2145    +  terminator     rrnB T1 terminator: transcription terminator T1 from the E. coli rrnB gene
   2161..2188    +  terminator     T7Te terminator: phage T7 early transcription terminator
   2195..2239    +  misc_feature   MCS (fragment): pUC18/19 multiple cloning site
   2246..2274    +  promoter       J23119 promoter (fragment): bacterial promoter (Registry of Standard Biological Parts BBa J23119)
   2309..2935    +  CDS            TetR: tetracycline repressor TetR; tetR; TetR binds to the tetracycline operator tetO to inhibit transcription. This inhibition can be relieved by adding tetracycline or doxycycline.
   2941..3027    +  terminator     rrnB T1 terminator: Escherichia coli rrnB; transcription terminator T1 from the E. coli rrnB gene
   3192..3780    -  rep_origin     ori: high-copy-number ColE1/pMB1/pBR322/pUC origin of replication
   3868..3962    -  terminator     lambda t0 terminator: transcription terminator from phage lambda
   3986..4642    -  CDS            cat: CAT_ECOLX - Experimental evidence at protein level: Swiss-Prot protein existence level 1. This enzyme is an effector of chloramphenicol resistance in bacteria. From Escherichia coli. This protein is used as a marker in many commonly used cloning vectors, such as pACYC184.
   4643..29      -  promoter       cat promoter (across the origin): promoter of the E. coli cat gene encoding chloramphenicol acetyltransferase
