[The description below was written by a language model from this plasmid's Addgene catalogue record and pLannotate feature annotations shown in this document.]
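Description:
pKD275 is a roughly 4.7 kb bacterial expression and synthetic biology plasmid built on the pProTet.E333 backbone. It replicates in E. coli from a high-copy ColE1/pUC-type origin and is selected with chloramphenicol through a cat gene driven by its own promoter and followed by a lambda t0 terminator.

The plasmid carries three expression units arranged in the same orientation, each insulated by transcription terminators (rrnB T1, and T7Te for the first two). The first places a synthetic chimeric response regulator under the PLtetO-1 promoter. This protein joins the receiver (REC) domain of SO_0622 (residues 1–129) to the DNA-binding domain of PsdR (residues 134–237), with the "137" in the name denoting the domain crossover position referenced to OmpR. The automated annotation labels this reading frame as B. subtilis YvcP, which reflects homology of the PsdR-derived portion rather than a distinct gene. The second unit is the reporter, in which superfolder GFP is the output of the PpsdA110 promoter according to the catalogue entry. That promoter is not picked up in the feature table but would lie in the unannotated region upstream of the sfGFP coding sequence. The third unit expresses Tn10 TetR, preceded by a fragment of the constitutive J23119 promoter. TetR represses PLtetO-1, so chimera expression can be tuned with a tetracycline-class inducer.

Together these parts let the amount of rewired regulator be titrated while its activity at the PsdR target promoter is read out as fluorescence. The construct comes from work on rewiring bacterial two-component systems by modular DNA-binding domain swapping. No cognate sensor kinase is encoded on this plasmid, so it would have to be supplied separately.
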