Addgene plasmid #125097: pKD275
Purpose: Expression of SO_0622(1-129aa)-psdR(134-237aa), ompR137 chimera under PLtetO-1, output Promoter PpsdA110
Depositing lab: Jeffrey Tabor. Depositing organization: Rice University. Publication: Rewiring bacterial two-component systems by modular DNA-binding domain swapping. Schmidl SR, Ekness F, Sofjan K, Daeffler KN, Brink KR, Landry BP, Gerhardt KP, Dyulgyarov N, Sheth RU, Tabor JJ. Nat Chem Biol. 2019 Jul;15(7):690-698. doi: 10.1038/s41589-019-0286-6. Epub 2019 May 20. PubMed 31110305.
Backbone
  Vector backbone: pProTet.E333
  Total vector size (bp): 4711
  Vector type: Bacterial Expression, Synthetic Biology
Growth in bacteria
  Bacterial resistance: Chloramphenicol, 25 μg/mL
  Growth temperature: 37°C
  Growth strain: DH5alpha
  Copy number: High Copy
Gene/Insert 1
  Gene/Insert name: SO_0622(REC)-psdR(DBD)137
  Species: Synthetic
  Insert size (bp): 699
Gene/Insert 2
  Gene/Insert name: sfgfp (alt name: Super folder GFP)
  Species: Synthetic
  Insert size (bp): 714
Gene/Insert 3
  Gene/Insert name: tetR
  Species: Tn10 from E. coli
  Insert size (bp): 625
  GenBank ID: NC_009133.1
Terms and licenses: Academic/Nonprofit Terms; Industry Terms: Not Available to Industry
How to cite: pKD275 was a gift from Jeffrey Tabor (Addgene plasmid # 125097 ; http://n2t.net/addgene:125097 ; RRID:Addgene_125097)
